>Addgene plasmid #184301 | I165L | addgene full sequence | sequence record 362303 | Addgene NGS Result
AGGACCGTATTTGCGTACAAGTCCTTTCTAATAGCTGCAGCACACTTCATGATAGAATTGTAAGTAGTCT
CGTGGATTCCACATGCCTCCATTCCCAAAAATGATGGCTGGAACAGGGCCTCAGGACATCGAAATCTTTC
GTTGCCGATGGTAATAACCTGACCGTCTGGCAATTCGTAAGACTTCTCAAGTGAACTACTAGATGCAGCT
GTAGCCATTTCCTGTTCAAAATCAAGGGCAACGTAACACAATTTTTCCTTAATATCTCTGACAATCTCAC
GCTCAGCAGTTGTGGTAAAGGAGTACCCTCGTTCTGTAAGAATTTTCATAAGGTAATCAGTCAGGTCACG
GCCAGCCAAATCTAGACGCAAAATAGCATGAGGTAAAGCATAACCTTCGTACAATGGTACAGTATGAGAG
ACCCCATCTCCTGAGTCTAAAACTATTCCCGTGGTTCTGCCTGAAGCATACAAGGACAATACAGCTTGGA
TGGCGACATACATGGCTGGAGTGTTGAAAGTCTCGAACATTATTTGGGTCATTTTTTCTCTATTGGCTTT
TGGATTAAGAGGAGCCTCTGTCAATAAGACTGGATGCTCTTCAGGTGCCACTCTCAATTCGTTGTAGAAT
GTGTGATGCCAGATTTTCTCCATGTCATCCCAGTTAGTAACTATACCATGCTCAATTGGGTACTTCAATG
TCAATATTCCTCTTTTAGATTGAGCTTCGTCTCCCACGTAAGAGTCTTTTTGACCCATGCCGACCATTAC
GCCTTGATGACGGGGTCGACCTACAATAGAAGGGAAAACAGCTCTAGGGGCGTCGTCCCCAGCAAAACCT
GCTTTACACATACCTGAACCGTTATCCACAACCAAGGCGGCTACCTCCTCATCACACATGAATTCCTCGT
TTCGAATAATTAGTTGTTTTTTGATCTTCTCAAGTTGTCGTTAAAAGTCGTTAAAATCAAAAGCTTGTCA
ATTGGAACCAGTCGCAATTATGAAAGTAAGCTAATAATGATGATAAAAAAAAAGGTTTAAGACAGGGCAG
CTTCCTTCTGTTTATATATTGCTGTCAAGTAGGGGTTAGAACAGTTAAATTTTGATCATGAACGTTAGGC
TATCAGCAGTATTCCCACCAGAATCTTGGAAGCATACAATGTGGAGACAATGCATAATCATCCAAAAAGC
GGGTGTTTCCCCATTTGCGTTTCGGCACAGGTGCACCGGGGTTCAGAAGCGATAGAGAGACTGCGCTAAG
CATTAATGAGATTATTTTTGAGCATTCGTCAATCAATACCAAACAAGACAAACGGTATGCCGACTTTTGG
AAGTTTCTTTTTGACCAACTGGCCGTTAGCATTTCAACGAACCAAACTTAGTTCATCTTGGATGAGATCA
CGCTTTTGTCATATTAGGTTCCAAGACAGCGTTTAAACTGTCAGTTTTGGGCCATTTGGGGAACATGAAA
CTATTTGACCCCACACTCAGAAAGCCCTCATCTGGAGTGATGTTCGGGTGTAATGCGGAGCTTGTTGCAT
TCGGAAATAAACAAACATGAACCTCGCCAGGGGGGCCAGGATAGACAGGCTAATAAAGTCATGGTGTTAG
TAGCCTAATAGAAGGAATTGGAATGAGCGAGCTCCAATCAAGCCCAATAACTGGGCTGGTTTTTCGATGG
CAAAAGTGGGTGTTGAGGAGAAGAGGAGTGGAGGTCCTGCGTTTGCAACGGTCTGCTGCTAGTGTATCCC
CTCCTGTTGCGTTTGGCACTTATGTGTGAGAATGGACCTGTGGATGTCGGATGGCAAAAAGGTTTCATTC
AACCTTTCGTCTTTGGATGTTAGATCTGATCTCATGACCAAAATCCCTTAACGTGAGTTTTCGTTCCACT
GAGCGTCAGACCCCGTAGAAAAGATCAAAGGATCTTCTTGAGATCCTTTTTTTCTGCGCGTAATCTGCTG
CTTGCAAACAAAAAAACCACCGCTACCAGCGGTGGTTTGTTTGCCGGATCAAGAGCTACCAACTCTTTTT
CCGAAGGTAACTGGCTTCAGCAGAGCGCAGATACCAAATACTGTTCTTCTAGTGTAGCCGTAGTTAGGCC
ACCACTTCAAGAACTCTGTAGCACCGCCTACATACCTCGCTCTGCTAATCCTGTTACCAGTGGCTGCTGC
CAGTGGCGATAAGTCGTGTCTTACCGGGTTGGACTCAAGACGATAGTTACCGGATAAGGCGCAGCGGTCG
GGCTGAACGGGGGGTTCGTGCACACAGCCCAGCTTGGAGCGAACGACCTACACCGAACTGAGATACCTAC
AGCGTGAGCTATGAGAAAGCGCCACGCTTCCCGAAGGGAGAAAGGCGGACAGGTATCCGGTAAGCGGCAG
GGTCGGAACAGGAGAGCGCACGAGGGAGCTTCCAGGGGGAAACGCCTGGTATCTTTATAGTCCTGTCGGG
TTTCGCCACCTCTGACTTGAGCGTCGATTTTTGTGATGCTCGTCAGGGGGGCGGAGCCTATGGAAAAACG
CCAGCAACGCGGCCTTTTTACGGTTCCTGGCCTTTTGCTGGCCTTTTGCTCACATGTTGGTCTCCAGCTT
GCAAATTAAAGCCTTCGAGCGTCCCAAAACCTTCTCAAGCAAGGTTTTCAGTATAATGTTACATGCGTAC
ACGCGTCTGTACAGAAAAAAAAGAAAAATTTGAAATATAAATAACGTTCTTAATACTAACATAACTATAA
AAAAATAAATAGGGACCTAGACTTCAGGTTGTCTAACTCCTTCCTTTTCGGTTAGAGCGGATGTGGGGGG
AGGGCGTGAATGTAAGCGTGACATAACTAATTACATGATATCGACAAAGGAAAAGGGGGACGGATCTCCG
AGGCCTCGGACCCGTCGGGCCGCGTCGGACGTGTCAGTCCTGCTCCTCGGCCACGAAGTGCACGCAGTTG
CCGGCCGGGTCGCGCAGGGCGAACTCCCGCCCCCACGGCTGCTCGCCGATCTCGGTCATGGCCGGCCCGG
AGGCGTCCCGGAAGTTCGTGGACACGACCTCCGACCACTCGGCGTACAGCTCGTCCAGGCCGCGCACCCA
CACCCAGGCCAGGGTGTTGTCCGGCACCACCTGGTCCTGGACCGCGCTGATGAACAGGGTCACGTCGTCC
CGGACCACACCGGCGAAGTCGTCCTCCACGAAGTCCCGGGAGAACCCGAGCCGGTCGGTCCAGAACTCGA
CCGCTCCGGCGACGTCGCGCGCGGTGAGCACCGGAACGGCACTGGTCAACTTGGCCATGGTTTAGTTCCT
CACCTTGTCGTATTATACTATGCCGATATACTATGCCGATGATTAATTGTCAACACCGCCCTTAGATTAG
ATTGCTATGCTTTCTTTCTAATGAGCAAGAAGTAAAAAAAGTTGTAATAGAACAAGAAAAATGAAACTGA
AACTTGAGAAATTGAAGACCGTTTATTAACTTAAATATCAATGGGAGGTCATCGAAAGAGAAAAAAATCA
AAAAAAAAAATTTTCAAGAAAAAGAAACGTGATAAAAATTTTTATTGCCTTTTTCGACGAAGAAAAAGAA
ACGAGGCGGTCTCTTTTTTCTTTTCCAAACCTTTAGTACGGGTAATTAACGACACCCTAGAGGAAGAAAG
AGGGGAAATTTAGTATGCTGTGCTTGGGTGTTTTGAAGTGGTACGGCGATGCGCGGAGTCCGAGAAAATC
TGGAAGAGTAAAAAAGGAGTAGAAACATTTTGAAGCTATGGTGTGTGGGGGATCCGCACAAACGAAGGTC
TCACTTAATCTTCTGTACTCTGAAGAGGAGTGGGAAATACCAAGAAAAACATCAAACTCGAATGATTTTC
CCAAACCCCTACCACAAGATATTCATCAGCTGCGAGATAGGCTGATCAGGAGCAAGCTCGTACGAGAAGA
AACAAAATGACAAAAAAAATCCTATACTATATAGGTTACAAATAAAAAAGTATCAAAAATGAAGCCTGCA
TCTCTCAGGCAAATGGCATTCTGACATCCTCTTGATTAGAATCTAGCAAGACCGGTCTTCTCGTAAGTGC
CCAACTTGAACTGAGGAACAGTCATGTCTAAGGCTACAAACTCAATGATGATGATGATGATGGTCGACGG
CGCTATTCAGATCCTCTTCTGAGATGAGTTTTTGTTCTAGAAAGCTGGCGGCCGCACTTTCACCAGCCTG
CTTTTCCTGTTCAATCGTTTCCTTAGATGGCAATGGATTCTTCTCTTGGGTCTCAGTTTTTTTCAATTTA
GATTTATCAAACTTCTCTATCTCAGCCATGTCGGGCTTATCAGAGGCAGAACCTCCACTTGATCCTCCAG
ATCCTCCTCTAGAAGCGCCCTGAAACAATACTTCAAGGGATCCACCACTACCTCCACTTCCACCAAAGCA
CTTACGGTGGACGATACTTGGTCCTGATTCATCGTATTCCTGTTTAGAGATCCACATTTGTTGGAATGTA
CTAAGAGAGGCCAATATAGAACCGCCTATCCAAACAGAATACTTACGCTCAGGTGGTGCGATGATTTTAA
TTTTCATAGTAGATGGAGCCAAGGCCGTGATTTCCTTTTGCATTCTATCTGCAATACCTGGGTACATCGT
AGTTCCTCCACTC
Features (pLannotate 1.2.2; 11 found; start..end, strand, type, name):
    908..1846    -  promoter       AOX1 promoter: Pichia pastoris AOX1; inducible promoter, regulated by methanol
   1928..2516    +  rep_origin     ori: high-copy-number ColE1/pMB1/pBR322/pUC origin of replication
   2591..2838    -  terminator     CYC1 terminator: S. cerevisiae CYC1; transcription terminator for CYC1
   2904..3278    -  CDS            BleoR: antibiotic-binding protein; Sh ble from Streptoalloteichus hindustanus; confers resistance to bleomycin, phleomycin, and Zeocin™
   3297..3344    -  promoter       EM7 promoter: synthetic bacterial promoter&nbsp
   3351..3758    -  promoter       TEF1 promoter: S. cerevisiae TEF1; promoter for EF-1α
   3779..4025    -  terminator     AOX1 terminator: Pichia pastoris AOX1; transcription terminator for AOX1
   4029..4094    -  CDS            AOX1 (fragment): ALOX1_KOMPC - Experimental evidence at protein level: Swiss-Prot protein existence level 1. Major isoform of alcohol oxidase, which catalyzes the oxidation of methanol to formaldehyde and hydrogen peroxide, the first step in the methanol utilization pathway of methylotrophic yeasts. From Komagataella phaffii (strain ATCC 76273 / CBS 7435 / CECT 11047 / NRRL Y-11430 / Wegner 21-1) (Yeast) (Pichia pastoris).
   4105..4122    -  CDS            capTEV™ (fragment): composite tag for in vivo biotinylation, TEV protease cleavage, and 6xHis tagging
   4186..4314    -  CDS            TMSB4: TYB4_BOVIN - Also known as THYB4. Experimental evidence at protein level: Swiss-Prot protein existence level 1. Seraspenide inhibits the entry of hematopoietic pluripotent stem cells into the S-phase. From Bos taurus (Bovine).
   4405..899     -  CDS            Act5C (across the origin): ACT1_DROME - Experimental evidence at protein level: Swiss-Prot protein existence level 1. Multiple isoforms are involved in various cellular functions such as cytoskeleton structure, cell mobility, chromosome movement and muscle contraction. From Drosophila melanogaster (Fruit fly).
