[The description below was written by a language model from this plasmid's Addgene catalogue record and pLannotate feature annotations shown in this document.]
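Description:
I165L is a Pichia pastoris (Komagataella phaffii) expression plasmid built on the Invitrogen pPICZ B backbone, carrying Drosophila melanogaster cytoplasmic actin Act5C with an isoleucine-to-leucine substitution at position 165. The actin coding sequence was cloned between the EcoRI and NotI sites under the methanol-inducible AOX1 promoter and is followed by the AOX1 transcription terminator. It is expressed as a C-terminal fusion to thymosin β4 and then a hexahistidine tag. The feature table agrees with this layout: the Act5C reading frame, which spans the numbering origin of the 4,633-nt sequenced record, lies directly downstream of the AOX1 promoter and is followed by a thymosin β4 segment and a short His-tag match, annotated by the software as a fragment of a composite tag. Thymosin β4 is a G-actin-sequestering peptide. Fusing it to actin is a known strategy for keeping recombinant actin monomeric during expression, and the His tag allows affinity purification.

Selection in both hosts relies on a single Sh ble (Zeocin/bleomycin resistance) gene. It is driven by tandem promoters, the yeast TEF1 promoter and the synthetic bacterial EM7 promoter, and terminated by the CYC1 terminator. A high-copy ColE1/pUC-type origin supports propagation in E. coli. No yeast replication origin is annotated, consistent with pPICZ vectors, which are generally used by integration into the Pichia genome. The depositor notes that the insert can be expressed in strain GS115. The stated purpose is to study the dynamics of monomeric (G-) actin by NMR spectroscopy. The record does not state why the I165L substitution was introduced.
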