Addgene plasmid #184301: I165L
Purpose: To study dynamics of G-actin using NMR spectroscopy.
Depositing lab: Michael Rosen. Depositing organization: University of Texas Southwestern Medical Center. Publication: Bound nucleotide can control the dynamic architecture of monomeric actin. Ali R, Zahm JA, Rosen MK. Nat Struct Mol Biol. 2022 Apr;29(4):320-328. doi: 10.1038/s41594-022-00743-5. Epub 2022 Mar 24. PubMed 35332323.
Backbone
  Vector backbone: pPICZ B
  Backbone manufacturer: Invitrogen
  Backbone size w/o insert (bp): 3328
  Vector type: Yeast Expression
  Selectable markers: Zeocin
Growth in bacteria
  Bacterial resistance: Bleocin (Zeocin), 50 μg/mL
  Growth temperature: 37°C
  Growth strain: DH5alpha
  Copy number: Unknown
Gene/Insert
  Gene/Insert name: Act5C
  Species: D. melanogaster (fly)
  Insert size (bp): 1431
  Mutation: I165L
  Entrez Gene: Act5C (a.k.a. Dmel_CG4027, A, A4V404_DROME, ACT, ACT1_DROME, ACT5C, Ac5C, Act, Act-5C, Act5, Act5c, Actin, Actin/BAP47, Actin5C, ArpA, BAP47, Bap47, CG4027, Dmel\CG4027, F-ACTIN, F-Actin, F-actin, G-actin, M32055, T11, act, act 5C, act5C, actin, actin5C, actomyosin, anon-EST:fe2D2, beta-Actin, beta-actin, beta-actin/Bap47, chrX:5748184..5748304, cyt5C, f-actin, l(1)G0009, l(1)G0010, l(1)G0025, l(1)G0079, l(1)G0117, l(1)G0177, l(1)G0245, l(1)G0330, l(1)G0420, l(1)G0486)
  Promoter: AOX1
  Tag / fusion protein: B-Thymosin followedby hexahistidine tag (C terminal on insert)
  Cloning method: Restriction Enzyme; 5′ cloning site EcoRI (not destroyed); 3′ cloning site NotI (not destroyed)
  Sequencing primers: 5′ 5'-GACTGGTTCCAATTGACAAGC-3'; 3′ 5'-GCAAATGGCATTCTGACATCC-3'
Resource information
  A portion of this plasmid was derived from a plasmid made by: Lab stock
Terms and licenses: Academic/Nonprofit Terms; Industry Terms: Not Available to Industry
Depositor comments: Insert was expressed in fusion with beta-thymosin4. Can be expressed in GS115.
How to cite: I165L was a gift from Michael Rosen (Addgene plasmid # 184301 ; http://n2t.net/addgene:184301 ; RRID:Addgene_184301)
